Addgene plasmid #160564: pVD1 Multiplexing Edit En-1 (GB2242)
Purpose: tRNA and scaffold for the assembly of GBoligomers for the position [5_(n-1)] of a polycistronic tRNA-gRNA regulated by the U6-26 or U6-1 promoter.
Depositing lab: Diego Orzaez. Publication: The GB4.0 Platform, an All-In-One Tool for CRISPR/Cas-Based Multiplex Genome Engineering in Plants. Vazquez-Vilar M, Garcia-Carpintero V, Selma S, Bernabe-Orts JM, Sanchez-Vicente J, Salazar-Sarasua B, Ressa A, de Paola C, Ajenjo M, Quintela JC, Fernandez-Del-Carmen A, Granell A, Orzaez D. Front Plant Sci. 2021 Jul 1;12:689937. doi: 10.3389/fpls.2021.689937. eCollection 2021. PubMed 34276739.
Backbone
  Vector backbone: pVD1
  Backbone manufacturer: self-made; derived from pGEMT-Easy manufactured by Promega
  Vector type: CRISPR, Synthetic Biology
Growth in bacteria
  Bacterial resistance: Ampicillin, 100 μg/mL
  Growth temperature: 37°C
  Growth strain: DH5alpha
  Copy number: High Copy
Gene/Insert
  Gene/Insert name: Multiplexing Edit (En-1)
  Species: Synthetic
  Insert size (bp): 191
  Mutation: BsaI and BsmBI sites removed
  Cloning method: Restriction Enzyme; 5′ cloning site BsaI (destroyed during cloning); 3′ cloning site BsaI (destroyed during cloning)
  Sequencing primers: 5′ T7; 3′ SP6
Terms and licenses: Academic/Nonprofit Terms; Industry Terms: Not Available to Industry
Depositor comments: Compatible with GoldenBraid; insert can be released with BsmBI
How to cite: pVD1 Multiplexing Edit En-1 (GB2242) was a gift from Diego Orzaez (Addgene plasmid # 160564 ; http://n2t.net/addgene:160564 ; RRID:Addgene_160564)
