[The description below was written by a language model from this plasmid's Addgene catalogue record and pLannotate feature annotations shown in this document.]
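Description:
pVD1 Multiplexing Edit En-1 (GB2242) is a small, high-copy E. coli parts plasmid from the GoldenBraid (GB4.0) plant CRISPR toolkit. Its pVD1 backbone is a self-made derivative of pGEM-T Easy. The backbone carries a ColE1/pUC-type origin for replication, an f1 phage origin, and the β-lactamase gene with its own promoter for ampicillin selection. The cloning region sits within the remnants of a lac promoter/operator and lacZα cassette. It is flanked by T7 and SP6 promoters, which here serve mainly as sequencing primer sites. The plasmid has no plant promoter, Cas nuclease gene or plant selectable marker, so it is a cloning intermediate rather than an expression vector.

The payload is a 191 bp synthetic module made of a tRNA and the Streptococcus pyogenes Cas9 guide RNA scaffold, with internal BsaI and BsmBI sites removed. It was inserted through BsaI sites that were destroyed during cloning, and it can be released with BsmBI. The module supplies the tRNA and scaffold for assembling protospacer oligonucleotides ("GBoligomers") at the penultimate position [5_(n-1)] of a polycistronic tRNA-gRNA array transcribed from the U6-26 or U6-1 promoter. In such arrays, endogenous tRNA processing cuts the transcript into individual guides, allowing multiplex genome editing in plants.

The two sequence records differ by one nucleotide in length and show the insert in opposite orientations: tRNA then scaffold on the forward strand in the depositor sequence, and both on the reverse strand in the sequencing result. The short hornet peptide annotated only in the depositor record is probably a spurious similarity hit.
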