Features (pLannotate 1.2.2; 15 found; start..end, strand, type, name):
    105..965     -  CDS            AmpR: β-lactamase; bla; confers resistance to ampicillin, carbenicillin, and related antibiotics
    966..1070    -  promoter       AmpR promoter: bla
   1097..1147    +  misc_feature   bom (fragment): basis of mobility region from pBR322
   1175..1603    -  rep_origin     f1 ori (sequence partly withheld): f1 bacteriophage origin of replication; arrow indicates direction of (+) strand synthesis
   1607..1764    -  CDS            lacZα (fragment): LacZα fragment of β-galactosidase; lacZ fragment
   1767..1785    +  promoter       T7 promoter: promoter for bacteriophage T7 RNA polymerase
   1873..1943    +  ncRNA          tRNA: Accession: RF00005 - tRNA
   1966..2041    +  misc_RNA       gRNA scaffold: guide RNA scaffold for the Streptococcus pyogenes CRISPR/Cas9 system
   2062..2124    -  CDS            VESPI_VESMG (fragment): Experimental evidence at protein level: Swiss-Prot protein existence level 1. Shows contractile activity on isolated ileum smooth muscle. From Vespa magnifica (Hornet).
   2136..2154    -  promoter       SP6 promoter: promoter for bacteriophage SP6 RNA polymerase
   2196..2212    -  protein_bind   lac operator: The lac repressor binds to the lac operator to inhibit transcription in E. coli. This inhibition can be relieved by adding lactose or isopropyl-β-D-thiogalactopyranoside (IPTG). lac repressor encoded by lacI
   2220..2250    -  promoter       lac promoter: promoter for the E. coli lac operon
   2265..2286    -  protein_bind   CAP binding site: CAP binding activates transcription in the presence of cAMP. E. coli catabolite activator protein
   2299..2391    -  CDS            lacI (fragment): lac repressor; lacI; The lac repressor binds to the lac operator to inhibit transcription in E. coli. This inhibition can be relieved by adding lactose or isopropyl-β-D-thiogalactopyranoside (IPTG).
   2574..3162    -  rep_origin     ori: high-copy-number ColE1/pMB1/pBR322/pUC origin of replication
>Addgene plasmid #160564 | pVD1 Multiplexing Edit En-1 (GB2242) | depositor full sequence | sequence record 310925 | Full Sequence
TTGGTCATGAGATTATCAAAAAGGATCTTCACCTAGATCCTTTTAAATTAAAAATGAAGTTTTAAATCAA
TCTAAAGTATATATGAGTAAACTTGGTCTGACAGTTACCAATGCTTAATCAGTGAGGCACCTATCTCAGC
GATCTGTCTATTTCGTTCATCCATAGTTGCCTGACTCCCCGTCGTGTAGATAACTACGATACGGGAGGGC
TTACCATCTGGCCCCAGTGCTGCAATGATACCGCGAGACCCACGCTCACCGGCTCCAGATTTATCAGCAA
TAAACCAGCCAGCCGGAAGGGCCGAGCGCAGAAGTGGTCCTGCAACTTTATCCGCCTCCATCCAGTCTAT
TAATTGTTGCCGGGAAGCTAGAGTAAGTAGTTCGCCAGTTAATAGTTTGCGCAACGTTGTTGCCATTGCT
ACAGGCATCGTGGTGTCACGCTCGTCGTTTGGTATGGCTTCATTCAGCTCCGGTTCCCAACGATCAAGGC
GAGTTACATGATCCCCCATGTTGTGCAAAAAAGCGGTTAGCTCCTTCGGTCCTCCGATCGTTGTCAGAAG
TAAGTTGGCCGCAGTGTTATCACTCATGGTTATGGCAGCACTGCATAATTCTCTTACTGTCATGCCATCC
GTAAGATGCTTTTCTGTGACTGGTGAGTACTCAACCAAGTCATTCTGAGAATAGTGTATGCGGCGACCGA
GTTGCTCTTGCCCGGCGTCAATACGGGATAATACCGCGCCACATAGCAGAACTTTAAAAGTGCTCATCAT
TGGAAAACGTTCTTCGGGGCGAAAACTCTCAAGGATCTTACCGCTGTTGAGATCCAGTTCGATGTAACCC
ACTCGTGCACCCAACTGATCTTCAGCATCTTTTACTTTCACCAGCGTTTCTGGGTGAGCAAAAACAGGAA
GGCAAAATGCCGCAAAAAAGGGAATAAGGGCGACACGGAAATGTTGAATACTCATACTCTTCCTTTTTCA
ATATTATTGAAGCATTTATCAGGGTTATTGTCTCATGAGCGGATACATATTTGAATGTATTTAGAAAAAT
AAACAAATAGGGGTTCCGCGCACATTTCCCCGAAAAGTGCCACCTGATGCGGTGTGAAATACCGCACAGA
TGCGTAAGGAGAAAATACCGCATCAGGAAATTGTAAGCGTTAATATTTTGTTAAAATTCGCGTTAAATTT
TTGTTAAATCAGCTCATTTTTTAACCAATAGGCCGAAATCGGCAAAATCCCTTATAAATCAAAAGAATAG
ACCGAGATAGGGT
[37 nt withheld, positions 1274-1310]
AAAGAACGTGGACTCCAACGTCAAAGG
[49 nt withheld, positions 1338-1386]
T
[91 nt withheld, positions 1388-1478]
G
[124 nt withheld, positions 1480-1603]
CCATTCGCCATTCAGGCTGCGCAACTGTTGGGAAGGGCGATCGGTGCGGGCCTCTTCGCTATTACGCCAG
CTGGCGAAAGGGGGATGTGCTGCAAGGCGATTAAGTTGGGTAACGCCAGGGTTTTCCCAGTCACGACGTT
GTAAAACGACGGCCAGTGAATTGTAATACGACTCACTATAGGGCGAATTGGGCCCGACGTCGCATGCTCC
CGGCCGCCATGGCGGCCGCGGGAATTCGATCCCGTCTCGCTCGCGAGTCGGTGCAACAAAGCACCAGTGG
TCTAGTGGTAGAATAGTACCCTGCCACGGTACAGACCCGGGTTCGATTCCCGGCTGGTGCAGAGACGGCG
CGCGCCGTCTCAGTTTTAGAGCTAGAAATAGCAAGTTAAAATAAGGCTAGTCCGTTATCAACTTGAAAAA
GTGGCACCGAGTCGGTGCAATGAGCGAGACGGGATCACTAGTGAATTCGCGGCCGCCTGCAGGTCGACCA
TATGGGAGAGCTCCCAACGCGTTGGATGCATAGCTTGAGTATTCTATAGTGTCACCTAAATAGCTTGGCG
TAATCATGGTCATAGCTGTTTCCTGTGTGAAATTGTTATCCGCTCACAATTCCACACAACATACGAGCCG
GAAGCATAAAGTGTAAAGCCTGGGGTGCCTAATGAGTGAGCTAACTCACATTAATTGCGTTGCGCTCACT
GCCCGCTTTCCAGTCGGGAAACCTGTCGTGCCAGCTGCATTAATGAATCGGCCAACGCGCGGGGAGAGGC
GGTTTGCGTATTGGGCGCTCTTCCGCTTCCTCGCTCACTGACTCGCTGCGCTCGGTCGTTCGGCTGCGGC
GAGCGGTATCAGCTCACTCAAAGGCGGTAATACGGTTATCCACAGAATCAGGGGATAACGCAGGAAAGAA
CATGTGAGCAAAAGGCCAGCAAAAGGCCAGGAACCGTAAAAAGGCCGCGTTGCTGGCGTTTTTCCATAGG
CTCCGCCCCCCTGACGAGCATCACAAAAATCGACGCTCAAGTCAGAGGTGGCGAAACCCGACAGGACTAT
AAAGATACCAGGCGTTTCCCCCTGGAAGCTCCCTCGTGCGCTCTCCTGTTCCGACCCTGCCGCTTACCGG
ATACCTGTCCGCCTTTCTCCCTTCGGGAAGCGTGGCGCTTTCTCATAGCTCACGCTGTAGGTATCTCAGT
TCGGTGTAGGTCGTTCGCTCCAAGCTGGGCTGTGTGCACGAACCCCCCGTTCAGCCCGACCGCTGCGCCT
TATCCGGTAACTATCGTCTTGAGTCCAACCCGGTAAGACACGACTTATCGCCACTGGCAGCAGCCACTGG
TAACAGGATTAGCAGAGCGAGGTATGTAGGCGGTGCTACAGAGTTCTTGAAGTGGTGGCCTAACTACGGC
TACACTAGAAGAACAGTATTTGGTATCTGCGCTCTGCTGAAGCCAGTTACCTTCGGAAAAAGAGTTGGTA
GCTCTTGATCCGGCAAACAAACCACCGCTGGTAGCGGTGGTTTTTTTGTTTGCAAGCAGCAGATTACGCG
CAGAAAAAAAGGATCTCAAGAAGATCCTTTGATCTTTTCTACGGGGTCTGACGCTCAGTGGAACGAAAAC
TCACGTTAAGGGATT
