Features (pLannotate 1.2.2; 14 found; start..end, strand, type, name):
    105..965     -  CDS            AmpR: β-lactamase; bla; confers resistance to ampicillin, carbenicillin, and related antibiotics
    966..1070    -  promoter       AmpR promoter: bla
   1097..1147    +  misc_feature   bom (fragment): basis of mobility region from pBR322
   1175..1603    -  rep_origin     f1 ori (sequence partly withheld): f1 bacteriophage origin of replication; arrow indicates direction of (+) strand synthesis
   1607..1764    -  CDS            lacZα (fragment): LacZα fragment of β-galactosidase; lacZ fragment
   1767..1785    +  promoter       T7 promoter: promoter for bacteriophage T7 RNA polymerase
   1860..1935    -  misc_RNA       gRNA scaffold: guide RNA scaffold for the Streptococcus pyogenes CRISPR/Cas9 system
   1956..2026    -  ncRNA          tRNA: Accession: RF00005 - tRNA
   2137..2155    -  promoter       SP6 promoter: promoter for bacteriophage SP6 RNA polymerase
   2197..2213    -  protein_bind   lac operator: The lac repressor binds to the lac operator to inhibit transcription in E. coli. This inhibition can be relieved by adding lactose or isopropyl-β-D-thiogalactopyranoside (IPTG). lac repressor encoded by lacI
   2221..2251    -  promoter       lac promoter: promoter for the E. coli lac operon
   2266..2287    -  protein_bind   CAP binding site: CAP binding activates transcription in the presence of cAMP. E. coli catabolite activator protein
   2300..2392    -  CDS            lacI (fragment): lac repressor; lacI; The lac repressor binds to the lac operator to inhibit transcription in E. coli. This inhibition can be relieved by adding lactose or isopropyl-β-D-thiogalactopyranoside (IPTG).
   2575..3163    -  rep_origin     ori: high-copy-number ColE1/pMB1/pBR322/pUC origin of replication
>Addgene plasmid #160564 | pVD1 Multiplexing Edit En-1 (GB2242) | addgene full sequence | sequence record 319675 | Addgene NGS Result
TTGGTCATGAGATTATCAAAAAGGATCTTCACCTAGATCCTTTTAAATTAAAAATGAAGTTTTAAATCAA
TCTAAAGTATATATGAGTAAACTTGGTCTGACAGTTACCAATGCTTAATCAGTGAGGCACCTATCTCAGC
GATCTGTCTATTTCGTTCATCCATAGTTGCCTGACTCCCCGTCGTGTAGATAACTACGATACGGGAGGGC
TTACCATCTGGCCCCAGTGCTGCAATGATACCGCGAGACCCACGCTCACCGGCTCCAGATTTATCAGCAA
TAAACCAGCCAGCCGGAAGGGCCGAGCGCAGAAGTGGTCCTGCAACTTTATCCGCCTCCATCCAGTCTAT
TAATTGTTGCCGGGAAGCTAGAGTAAGTAGTTCGCCAGTTAATAGTTTGCGCAACGTTGTTGCCATTGCT
ACAGGCATCGTGGTGTCACGCTCGTCGTTTGGTATGGCTTCATTCAGCTCCGGTTCCCAACGATCAAGGC
GAGTTACATGATCCCCCATGTTGTGCAAAAAAGCGGTTAGCTCCTTCGGTCCTCCGATCGTTGTCAGAAG
TAAGTTGGCCGCAGTGTTATCACTCATGGTTATGGCAGCACTGCATAATTCTCTTACTGTCATGCCATCC
GTAAGATGCTTTTCTGTGACTGGTGAGTACTCAACCAAGTCATTCTGAGAATAGTGTATGCGGCGACCGA
GTTGCTCTTGCCCGGCGTCAATACGGGATAATACCGCGCCACATAGCAGAACTTTAAAAGTGCTCATCAT
TGGAAAACGTTCTTCGGGGCGAAAACTCTCAAGGATCTTACCGCTGTTGAGATCCAGTTCGATGTAACCC
ACTCGTGCACCCAACTGATCTTCAGCATCTTTTACTTTCACCAGCGTTTCTGGGTGAGCAAAAACAGGAA
GGCAAAATGCCGCAAAAAAGGGAATAAGGGCGACACGGAAATGTTGAATACTCATACTCTTCCTTTTTCA
ATATTATTGAAGCATTTATCAGGGTTATTGTCTCATGAGCGGATACATATTTGAATGTATTTAGAAAAAT
AAACAAATAGGGGTTCCGCGCACATTTCCCCGAAAAGTGCCACCTGATGCGGTGTGAAATACCGCACAGA
TGCGTAAGGAGAAAATACCGCATCAGGAAATTGTAAGCGTTAATATTTTGTTAAAATTCGCGTTAAATTT
TTGTTAAATCAGCTCATTTTTTAACCAATAGGCCGAAATCGGCAAAATCCCTTATAAATCAAAAGAATAG
ACCGAGATAGGGT
[37 nt withheld, positions 1274-1310]
AAAGAACGTGGACTCCAACGTCAAAGG
[49 nt withheld, positions 1338-1386]
T
[91 nt withheld, positions 1388-1478]
G
[124 nt withheld, positions 1480-1603]
CCATTCGCCATTCAGGCTGCGCAACTGTTGGGAAGGGCGATCGGTGCGGGCCTCTTCGCTATTACGCCAG
CTGGCGAAAGGGGGATGTGCTGCAAGGCGATTAAGTTGGGTAACGCCAGGGTTTTCCCAGTCACGACGTT
GTAAAACGACGGCCAGTGAATTGTAATACGACTCACTATAGGGCGAATTGGGCCCGACGTCGCATGCTCC
CGGCCGCCATGGCGGCCGCGGGAATTCGATTCCCGTCTCGCTCATTGCACCGACTCGGTGCCACTTTTTC
AAGTTGATAACGGACTAGCCTTATTTTAACTTGCTATTTCTAGCTCTAAAACTGAGACGGCGCGCGCCGT
CTCTGCACCAGCCGGGAATCGAACCCGGGTCTGTACCGTGGCAGGGTACTATTCTACCACTAGACCACTG
GTGCTTTGTTGCACCGACTCGCGAGCGAGACGGGATCACTAGTGAATTCGCGGCCGCCTGCAGGTCGACC
ATATGGGAGAGCTCCCAACGCGTTGGATGCATAGCTTGAGTATTCTATAGTGTCACCTAAATAGCTTGGC
GTAATCATGGTCATAGCTGTTTCCTGTGTGAAATTGTTATCCGCTCACAATTCCACACAACATACGAGCC
GGAAGCATAAAGTGTAAAGCCTGGGGTGCCTAATGAGTGAGCTAACTCACATTAATTGCGTTGCGCTCAC
TGCCCGCTTTCCAGTCGGGAAACCTGTCGTGCCAGCTGCATTAATGAATCGGCCAACGCGCGGGGAGAGG
CGGTTTGCGTATTGGGCGCTCTTCCGCTTCCTCGCTCACTGACTCGCTGCGCTCGGTCGTTCGGCTGCGG
CGAGCGGTATCAGCTCACTCAAAGGCGGTAATACGGTTATCCACAGAATCAGGGGATAACGCAGGAAAGA
ACATGTGAGCAAAAGGCCAGCAAAAGGCCAGGAACCGTAAAAAGGCCGCGTTGCTGGCGTTTTTCCATAG
GCTCCGCCCCCCTGACGAGCATCACAAAAATCGACGCTCAAGTCAGAGGTGGCGAAACCCGACAGGACTA
TAAAGATACCAGGCGTTTCCCCCTGGAAGCTCCCTCGTGCGCTCTCCTGTTCCGACCCTGCCGCTTACCG
GATACCTGTCCGCCTTTCTCCCTTCGGGAAGCGTGGCGCTTTCTCATAGCTCACGCTGTAGGTATCTCAG
TTCGGTGTAGGTCGTTCGCTCCAAGCTGGGCTGTGTGCACGAACCCCCCGTTCAGCCCGACCGCTGCGCC
TTATCCGGTAACTATCGTCTTGAGTCCAACCCGGTAAGACACGACTTATCGCCACTGGCAGCAGCCACTG
GTAACAGGATTAGCAGAGCGAGGTATGTAGGCGGTGCTACAGAGTTCTTGAAGTGGTGGCCTAACTACGG
CTACACTAGAAGAACAGTATTTGGTATCTGCGCTCTGCTGAAGCCAGTTACCTTCGGAAAAAGAGTTGGT
AGCTCTTGATCCGGCAAACAAACCACCGCTGGTAGCGGTGGTTTTTTTGTTTGCAAGCAGCAGATTACGC
GCAGAAAAAAAGGATCTCAAGAAGATCCTTTGATCTTTTCTACGGGGTCTGACGCTCAGTGGAACGAAAA
CTCACGTTAAGGGATT
